>Addgene plasmid #57207 | PS-CFP-TOMM20-N-10 | addgene full sequence | sequence record 198687 | Addgene NGS Result
CGTTACATAACTTACGGTAAATGGCCCGCCTGGCTGACCGCCCAACGACCCCCGCCCATTGACGTCAATA
ATGACGTATGTTCCCATAGTAACGCCAATAGGGACTTTCCATTGACGTCAATGGGTGGAGTATTTACGGT
AAACTGCCCACTTGGCAGTACATCAAGTGTATCATATGCCAAGTACGCCCCCTATTGACGTCAATGACGG
TAAATGGCCCGCCTGGCATTATGCCCAGTACATGACCTTATGGGACTTTCCTACTTGGCAGTACATCTAC
GTATTAGTCATCGCTATTACCATGGTGATGCGGTTTTGGCAGTACATCAATGGGCGTGGATAGCGGTTTG
ACTCACGGGGATTTCCAAGTCTCCACCCCATTGACGTCAATGGGAGTTTGTTTTGGCACCAAAATCAACG
GGACTTTCCAAAATGTCGTAACAACTCCGCCCCATTGACGCAAATGGGCGGTAGGCGTGTACGGTGGGAG
GTCTATATAAGCAGAGCTGGTTTAGTGAACCGTCAGATCCGCTAGCGCCACCATGGTGGGTCGGAACAGC
GCCATCGCCGCCGGTGTATGCGGGGCCCTTTTCATTGGGTACTGCATCTACTTCGACCGCAAAAGACGAA
GTGACCCCAACTTCAAGAACAGGCTTCGAGAACGAAGAAAGAAACAGAAGCTTGCCAAGGAGAGAGCTGG
GCTTTCCAAGTTACCTGACCTTAAAGATGCTGAAGCTGTTCAGAAGTTCTTCCTTGAAGAAATACAGCTT
GGTGAAGAGTTACTAGCTCAAGGTGAATATGAGAAGGGCGTAGACCATCTGACAAATGCAATTGCTGTGT
GTGGACAGCCACAGCAGTTACTGCAGGTCTTACAGCAAACTCTTCCACCACCAGTGTTCCAGATGCTTCT
GACTAAGCTCCCAACAATTAGTCAGAGAATTGTAAGTGCTCAGAGCTTGGCTGAAGATGATGTGGAAGGC
GGTAGCGGGGATCCACCGGTCGCCACCATGAGCAAGGGCGCCGAGCTGTTCACCGGCATCGTGCCCATCC
TGATCGAGCTGAATGGCGATGTGAATGGCCACAAGTTCAGCGTGAGCGGCGAGGGCGAGGGCGATGCCAC
CTACGGCAAGCTGACCCTGAAGTTCATCTGCACCACCGGCAAGCTGCCTGTGCCCTGGCCCACCCTGGTG
GCCACCCTGAGCTACGGCGTGCAGTGCTTCTCACGCTACCCCGATCACATGAAGCAGCACGACTTCTTCA
AGAGCGCCATGCCTGAGGGCTACATCCAGGAGCGCACCATCTTCTTCGAGGATGACGGCAACTACAAGAC
GCGCGCCGAGGTGAAGTTCGAGGGCGATACCCTGGTGAGTCGCATCGAGCTGACCGGCACTGATTTCAAG
GAGGATGGCAACATCCTGGGCAATAAGATGGAGTACAACTACAACGCCACCAATGTGTACATCGTGGCCG
ACAAGGCCAGGAATGGCATCAAGGTGAACTTCAAGGTCCGCCACAACATCAAGGATGGCAGCGTGCAGCT
GGCCGACCACTACCAGCAGAATACCCCCATCGGCGATGGCCCTGTGCTGCTGCCCGATAACCACTACCTG
TCCACCCAGAGCAAGCTGTCCAAGGACCCCAACGAGAAGCGCGATCACATGATCTACCTCGAGTTCGTGA
CCGCCGCCGCCATCACCCACGGCATGGATGAGCTGTACAAGTAAAGCGGCCGCGACTCTAGATCATAATC
AGCCATACCACATTTGTAGAGGTTTTACTTGCTTTAAAAAACCTCCCACACCTCCCCCTGAACCTGAAAC
ATAAAATGAATGCAATTGTTGTTGTTAACTTGTTTATTGCAGCTTATAATGGTTACAAATAAAGCAATAG
CATCACAAATTTCACAAATAAAGCATTTTTTTCACTGCATTCTAGTTGTGGTTTGTCCAAACTCATCAAT
GTATCTTAAGGCGTAAATTGTAAGCGTTAATATTTTGTTAAAATTCGCGTTAAATTTTTGTTAAATCAGC
TCATTTTTTAACCAATAGGCCGAAATCGGCAAAATCCCTTATAAATCAAAAGAATAGACCGAGATAGGGT
[37 nt withheld, positions 2101-2137]
AAAGAACGTGGACTCCAACGTCAAAGG
[49 nt withheld, positions 2165-2213]
T
[91 nt withheld, positions 2215-2305]
G
[124 nt withheld, positions 2307-2430]
CAGGTGGCACTTTTCGGGGAAATGTGCGCGGAACCCCTATTTGTTTATTTTTCTAAATACATTCAAATAT
GTATCCGCTCATGAGACAATAACCCTGATAAATGCTTCAATAATATTGAAAAAGGAAGAGTCCTGAGGCG
GAAAGAACCAGCTGTGGAATGTGTGTCAGTTAGGGTGTGGAAAGTCCCCAGGCTCCCCAGCAGGCAGAAG
TATGCAAAGCATGCATCTCAATTAGTCAGCAACCAGGTGTGGAAAGTCCCCAGGCTCCCCAGCAGGCAGA
AGTATGCAAAGCATGCATCTCAATTAGTCAGCAACCATAGTCCCGCCCCTAACTCCGCCCATCCCGCCCC
TAACTCCGCCCAGTTCCGCCCATTCTCCGCCCCATGGCTGACTAATTTTTTTTATTTATGCAGAGGCCGA
GGCCGCCTCGGCCTCTGAGCTATTCCAGAAGTAGTGAGGAGGCTTTTTTGGAGGCCTAGGCTTTTGCAAA
GATCGATCAAGAGACAGGATGAGGATCGTTTCGCATGATTGAACAAGATGGATTGCACGCAGGTTCTCCG
GCCGCTTGGGTGGAGAGGCTATTCGGCTATGACTGGGCACAACAGACAATCGGCTGCTCTGATGCCGCCG
TGTTCCGGCTGTCAGCGCAGGGGCGCCCGGTTCTTTTTGTCAAGACCGACCTGTCCGGTGCCCTGAATGA
ACTGCAAGACGAGGCAGCGCGGCTATCGTGGCTGGCCACGACGGGCGTTCCTTGCGCAGCTGTGCTCGAC
GTTGTCACTGAAGCGGGAAGGGACTGGCTGCTATTGGGCGAAGTGCCGGGGCAGGATCTCCTGTCATCTC
ACCTTGCTCCTGCCGAGAAAGTATCCATCATGGCTGATGCAATGCGGCGGCTGCATACGCTTGATCCGGC
TACCTGCCCATTCGACCACCAAGCGAAACATCGCATCGAGCGAGCACGTACTCGGATGGAAGCCGGTCTT
GTCGATCAGGATGATCTGGACGAAGAGCATCAGGGGCTCGCGCCAGCCGAACTGTTCGCCAGGCTCAAGG
CGAGCATGCCCGACGGCGAGGATCTCGTCGTGACCCATGGCGATGCCTGCTTGCCGAATATCATGGTGGA
AAATGGCCGCTTTTCTGGATTCATCGACTGTGGCCGGCTGGGTGTGGCGGACCGCTATCAGGACATAGCG
TTGGCTACCCGTGATATTGCTGAAGAGCTTGGCGGCGAATGGGCTGACCGCTTCCTCGTGCTTTACGGTA
TCGCCGCTCCCGATTCGCAGCGCATCGCCTTCTATCGCCTTCTTGACGAGTTCTTCTGAGCGGGACTCTG
GGGTTCGAAATGACCGACCAAGCGACGCCCAACCTGCCATCACGAGATTTCGATTCCACCGCCGCCTTCT
ATGAAAGGTTGGGCTTCGGAATCGTTTTCCGGGACGCCGGCTGGATGATCCTCCAGCGCGGGGATCTCAT
GCTGGAGTTCTTCGCCCACCCTAGGGGGAGGCTAACTGAAACACGGAAGGAGACAATACCGGAAGGAACC
CGCGCTATGACGGCAATAAAAAGACAGAATAAAACGCACGGTGTTGGGTCGTTTGTTCATAAACGCGGGG
TTCGGTCCCAGGGCTGGCACTCTGTCGATACCCCACCGAGACCCCATTGGGGCCAATACGCCCGCGTTTC
TTCCTTTTCCCCACCCCACCCCCCAAGTTCGGGTGAAGGCCCAGGGCTCGCAGCCAACGTCGGGGCGGCA
GGCCCTGCCATAGCCTCAGGTTACTCATATATACTTTAGATTGATTTAAAACTTCATTTTTAATTTAAAA
GGATCTAGGTGAAGATCCTTTTTGATAATCTCATGACCAAAATCCCTTAACGTGAGTTTTCGTTCCACTG
AGCGTCAGACCCCGTAGAAAAGATCAAAGGATCTTCTTGAGATCCTTTTTTTCTGCGCGTAATCTGCTGC
TTGCAAACAAAAAAACCACCGCTACCAGCGGTGGTTTGTTTGCCGGATCAAGAGCTACCAACTCTTTTTC
CGAAGGTAACTGGCTTCAGCAGAGCGCAGATACCAAATACTGTTCTTCTAGTGTAGCCGTAGTTAGGCCA
CCACTTCAAGAACTCTGTAGCACCGCCTACATACCTCGCTCTGCTAATCCTGTTACCAGTGGCTGCTGCC
AGTGGCGATAAGTCGTGTCTTACCGGGTTGGACTCAAGACGATAGTTACCGGATAAGGCGCAGCGGTCGG
GCTGAACGGGGGGTTCGTGCACACAGCCCAGCTTGGAGCGAACGACCTACACCGAACTGAGATACCTACA
GCGTGAGCTATGAGAAAGCGCCACGCTTCCCGAAGGGAGAAAGGCGGACAGGTATCCGGTAAGCGGCAGG
GTCGGAACAGGAGAGCGCACGAGGGAGCTTCCAGGGGGAAACGCCTGGTATCTTTATAGTCCTGTCGGGT
TTCGCCACCTCTGACTTGAGCGTCGATTTTTGTGATGCTCGTCAGGGGGGCGGAGCCTATGGAAAAACGC
CAGCAACGCGGCCTTTTTACGGTTCCTGGCCTTTTGCTGGCCTTTTGCTCACATGTTCTTTCCTGCGTTA
TCCCCTGATTCTGTGGATAACCGTATTACCGCCATGCATTAGTTATTAATAGTAATCAATTACGGGGTCA
TTAGTTCATAGCCCATATATGGAGTTCCG
Features (pLannotate 1.2.2; 15 found; start..end, strand, type, name):
      1..304     +  enhancer       CMV enhancer: human cytomegalovirus immediate early enhancer
    305..508     +  promoter       CMV promoter: human cytomegalovirus (CMV) immediate early promoter
    543..977     +  CDS            TOMM20: TOM20_HUMAN - Also known as KIAA0016. Experimental evidence at protein level: Swiss-Prot protein existence level 1. Central component of the receptor complex responsible for the recognition and translocation of cytosolically synthesized mitochondrial preproteins. Together with TOM22 functions as the transit peptide receptor at the surface of the mitochondrion outer membrane and facilitates the movement of preproteins into the TOM40 translocation pore (By similarity). Required for the translocation across the mitochondrial outer membrane of cytochrome P450 monooxygenases. From Homo sapiens (Hum
   1008..1724    +  CDS            PS-CFP2: photoswitchable cyan-to-green fluorescent protein mammalian codon-optimized
   1741..1824    +  CDS            large T antigen (fragment): large T antigen from SV40 (simian virus 40)
   1847..1968    +  polyA_signal   SV40 poly(A) signal: SV40 polyadenylation signal
   2002..2430    -  rep_origin     f1 ori (sequence partly withheld): f1 bacteriophage origin of replication; arrow indicates direction of (+) strand synthesis
   2457..2561    +  promoter       AmpR promoter: bla
   2563..2920    +  promoter       SV40 promoter: SV40 enhancer and early promoter
   2955..3749    +  CDS            NeoR/KanR: aminoglycoside phosphotransferase from Tn5; aph(3')-II (or nptII); confers resistance to neomycin, kanamycin, and G418 (Geneticin®)
   3770..3922    +  CDS            ble (fragment): BLE_KLEPN - Experimental evidence at protein level: Swiss-Prot protein existence level 1. Binding protein with a strong affinity to the bleomycin family of antibiotics. Binds to CL990; an antimitotic-antibiotic compound. From Klebsiella pneumoniae.
   3981..4028    +  polyA_signal   HSV TK poly(A) signal: herpes simplex virus thymidine kinase polyadenylation signal (Cole and Stacy, 1985)
   4119..4135    -  polyA_signal   bGH poly(A) signal (fragment): bovine growth hormone polyadenylation signal
   4357..4945    +  rep_origin     ori: high-copy-number ColE1/pMB1/pBR322/pUC origin of replication
   5060..5119    +  enhancer       CMV enhancer (fragment): human cytomegalovirus immediate early enhancer
