[The description below was written by a language model from this plasmid's Addgene catalogue record and pLannotate feature annotations shown in this document.]
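Description:
PS-CFP-TOMM20-N-10 is a mammalian expression plasmid built on the PS-CFP-N1 backbone, an N1-style fusion vector in which the gene of interest is placed upstream of the fluorescent protein. The human cytomegalovirus immediate early enhancer and promoter drive a single open reading frame consisting of human TOMM20 followed, after a short linker, by a photoswitchable cyan fluorescent protein at the C terminus. The feature annotation identifies this reporter as the mammalian codon-optimized PS-CFP2 variant, whereas the catalogue entry simply calls it PS-CFP. Transcripts are terminated by an SV40 polyadenylation signal. The small large T antigen fragment annotated just upstream of it is most likely part of that SV40-derived region rather than a functional coding sequence.

TOMM20 is a receptor component of the translocase of the outer mitochondrial membrane, so the fusion serves as a marker that anchors the fluorescent protein on the outer mitochondrial membrane. The recorded spectra, excitation 400/490 nm and emission 468/511 nm, reflect the cyan state and the green state reached after photoconversion. This makes the construct suited to highlighting and tracking selected mitochondria in live-cell imaging.

The plasmid replicates in bacteria at high copy from a ColE1/pUC-type origin and also carries an f1 origin. A single NeoR/KanR cassette is preceded by both a bacterial bla promoter and the SV40 early promoter and is terminated by the HSV TK polyadenylation signal. It provides kanamycin resistance in E. coli and G418 selection in mammalian cells. The short ble and bGH poly(A) fragments in the annotation appear to be backbone remnants or partial matches.
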