Addgene plasmid #57207: PS-CFP-TOMM20-N-10
Purpose: Localization: Outer Mitochondrial Membrane, Excitation: 400 / 490, Emission: 468 / 511
Depositing lab: Michael Davidson. Depositing organization: Florida State University, Tallahassee.
Backbone
  Vector backbone: PS-CFP-N1
  Backbone size w/o insert (bp): 4750
  Vector type: Mammalian Expression
  Selectable markers: Neomycin (select with G418)
Growth in bacteria
  Bacterial resistance: Kanamycin, 50 μg/mL
  Growth temperature: 37°C
  Growth strain: DH5alpha
  Copy number: High Copy
Gene/Insert
  Gene/Insert name: TOMM20 (alt name: NM_014765.2)
  Species: H. sapiens (human)
  Entrez Gene: TOMM20 (a.k.a. MAS20, MOM19, TOM20)
  Promoter: CMV
  Tag / fusion protein: PS-CFP (C terminal on backbone)
  Cloning method: Unknown
  Sequencing primers: 5′ CMV-F; 3′ SV40pA-R
Terms and licenses: Academic/Nonprofit Terms; Industry Terms
Depositor comments: . Excitation = 400 / 490; Emission = 468 / 511
How to cite: PS-CFP-TOMM20-N-10 was a gift from Michael Davidson (Addgene plasmid # 57207 ; http://n2t.net/addgene:57207 ; RRID:Addgene_57207)
